>Addgene plasmid #133911 | pET28-His6-Ubc9-C138A | addgene full sequence | sequence record 261488 | Addgene NGS Result
CCGTGGGAAGGCGGCTTGTTCAAGCTGCGTATGTTGTTCAAAGATGATTACCCGTCAAGTCCGCCTAAAT
GTAAATTCGAGCCGCCGTTATTTCATCCAAACGTGTATCCCAGCGGTACGGTTTGCCTGAGCATCCTTGA
AGAAGACAAAGATTGGCGTCCCGCAATTACCATCAAGCAGATTCTGCTCGGCATTCAAGAGCTGTTAAAT
GAACCAAACATTCAGGACCCAGCGCAGGCAGAAGCCTATACTATCTACGCGCAGAACCGTGTAGAGTATG
AGAAGCGCGTCCGTGCACAAGCGAAAAAGTTTGCCCCGTCGTAACTCGAGCACCACCACCACCACCACTG
AGATCCGGCTGCTAACAAAGCCCGAAAGGAAGCTGAGTTGGCTGCTGCCACCGCTGAGCAATAACTAGCA
TAACCCCTTGGGGCCTCTAAACGGGTCTTGAGGGGTTTTTTGCTGAAAGGAGGAACTATATCCGGATTGG
CGAATGGG
[124 nt withheld, positions 499-622]
C
[91 nt withheld, positions 624-714]
A
[49 nt withheld, positions 716-764]
CCTTTGACGTTGGAGTCCACGTTCTTT
[37 nt withheld, positions 792-828]
ACCCTATCTCGGTCTATTCTTTTGATTTATAAGGGATTTTGCCGATTTCGGCCTATTGGTTAAAAAATGA
GCTGATTTAACAAAAATTTAACGCGAATTTTAACAAAATATTAACGCTTACAATTTAGGTGGCACTTTTC
GGGGAAATGTGCGCGGAACCCCTATTTGTTTATTTTTCTAAATACATTCAAATATGTATCCGCTCATGAA
TTAATTCTTAGAAAAACTCATCGAGCATCAAATGAAACTGCAATTTATTCATATCAGGATTATCAATACC
ATATTTTTGAAAAAGCCGTTTCTGTAATGAAGGAGAAAACTCACCGAGGCAGTTCCATAGGATGGCAAGA
TCCTGGTATCGGTCTGCGATTCCGACTCGTCCAACATCAATACAACCTATTAATTTCCCCTCGTCAAAAA
TAAGGTTATCAAGTGAGAAATCACCATGAGTGACGACTGAATCCGGTGAGAATGGCAAAAGTTTATGCAT
TTCTTTCCAGACTTGTTCAACAGGCCAGCCATTACGCTCGTCATCAAAATCACTCGCATCAACCAAACCG
TTATTCATTCGTGATTGCGCCTGAGCGAGACGAAATACGCGATCGCTGTTAAAAGGACAATTACAAACAG
GAATCGAATGCAACCGGCGCAGGAACACTGCCAGCGCATCAACAATATTTTCACCTGAATCAGGATATTC
TTCTAATACCTGGAATGCTGTTTTCCCGGGGATCGCAGTGGTGAGTAACCATGCATCATCAGGAGTACGG
ATAAAATGCTTGATGGTCGGAAGAGGCATAAATTCCGTCAGCCAGTTTAGTCTGACCATCTCATCTGTAA
CATCATTGGCAACGCTACCTTTGCCATGTTTCAGAAACAACTCTGGCGCATCGGGCTTCCCATACAATCG
ATAGATTGTCGCACCTGATTGCCCGACATTATCGCGAGCCCATTTATACCCATATAAATCAGCATCCATG
TTGGAATTTAATCGCGGCCTAGAGCAAGACGTTTCCCGTTGAATATGGCTCATAACACCCCTTGTATTAC
TGTTTATGTAAGCAGACAGTTTTATTGTTCATGACCAAAATCCCTTAACGTGAGTTTTCGTTCCACTGAG
CGTCAGACCCCGTAGAAAAGATCAAAGGATCTTCTTGAGATCCTTTTTTTCTGCGCGTAATCTGCTGCTT
GCAAACAAAAAAACCACCGCTACCAGCGGTGGTTTGTTTGCCGGATCAAGAGCTACCAACTCTTTTTCCG
AAGGTAACTGGCTTCAGCAGAGCGCAGATACCAAATACTGTCCTTCTAGTGTAGCCGTAGTTAGGCCACC
ACTTCAAGAACTCTGTAGCACCGCCTACATACCTCGCTCTGCTAATCCTGTTACCAGTGGCTGCTGCCAG
TGGCGATAAGTCGTGTCTTACCGGGTTGGACTCAAGACGATAGTTACCGGATAAGGCGCAGCGGTCGGGC
TGAACGGGGGGTTCGTGCACACAGCCCAGCTTGGAGCGAACGACCTACACCGAACTGAGATACCTACAGC
GTGAGCTATGAGAAAGCGCCACGCTTCCCGAAGGGAGAAAGGCGGACAGGTATCCGGTAAGCGGCAGGGT
CGGAACAGGAGAGCGCACGAGGGAGCTTCCAGGGGGAAACGCCTGGTATCTTTATAGTCCTGTCGGGTTT
CGCCACCTCTGACTTGAGCGTCGATTTTTGTGATGCTCGTCAGGGGGGCGGAGCCTATGGAAAAACGCCA
GCAACGCGGCCTTTTTACGGTTCCTGGCCTTTTGCTGGCCTTTTGCTCACATGTTCTTTCCTGCGTTATC
CCCTGATTCTGTGGATAACCGTATTACCGCCTTTGAGTGAGCTGATACCGCTCGCCGCAGCCGAACGACC
GAGCGCAGCGAGTCAGTGAGCGAGGAAGCGGAAGAGCGCCTGATGCGGTATTTTCTCCTTACGCATCTGT
GCGGTATTTCACACCGCAATGGTGCACTCTCAGTACAATCTGCTCTGATGCCGCATAGTTAAGCCAGTAT
ACACTCCGCTATCGCTACGTGACTGGGTCATGGCTGCGCCCCGACACCCGCCAACACCCGCTGACGCGCC
CTGACGGGCTTGTCTGCTCCCGGCATCCGCTTACAGACAAGCTGTGACCGTCTCCGGGAGCTGCATGTGT
CAGAGGTTTTCACCGTCATCACCGAAACGCGCGAGGCAGCTGCGGTAAAGCTCATCAGCGTGGTCGTGAA
GCGATTCACAGATGTCTGCCTGTTCATCCGCGTCCAGCTCGTTGAGTTTCTCCAGAAGCGTTAATGTCTG
GCTTCTGATAAAGCGGGCCATGTTAAGGGCGGTTTTTTCCTGTTTGGTCACTGATGCCTCCGTGTAAGGG
GGATTTCTGTTCATGGGGGTAATGATACCGATGAAACGAGAGAGGATGCTCACGATACGGGTTACTGATG
ATGAACATGCCCGGTTACTGGAACGTTGTGAGGGTAAACAACTGGCGGTATGGATGCGGCGGGACCAGAG
AAAAATCACTCAGGGTCAATGCCAGCGCTTCGTTAATACAGATGTAGGTGTTCCACAGGGTAGCCAGCAG
CATCCTGCGATGCAGATCCGGAACATAATGGTGCAGGGCGCTGACTTCCGCGTTTCCAGACTTTACGAAA
CACGGAAACCGAAGACCATTCATGTTGTTGCTCAGGTCGCAGACGTTTTGCAGCAGCAGTCGCTTCACGT
TCGCTCGCGTATCGGTGATTCATTCTGCTAACCAGTAAGGCAACCCCGCCAGCCTAGCCGGGTCCTCAAC
GACAGGAGCACGATCATGCGCACCCGTGGGGCCGCCATGCCGGCGATAATGGCCTGCTTCTCGCCGAAAC
GTTTGGTGGCGGGACCAGTGACGAAGGCTTGAGCGAGGGCGTGCAAGATTCCGAATACCGCAAGCGACAG
GCCGATCATCGTCGCGCTCCAGCGAAAGCGGTCCTCGCCGAAAATGACCCAGAGCGCTGCCGGCACCTGT
CCTACGAGTTGCATGATAAAGAAGACAGTCATAAGTGCGGCGACGATAGTCATGCCCCGCGCCCACCGGA
AGGAGCTGACTGGGTTGAAGGCTCTCAAGGGCATCGGTCGAGATCCCGGTGCCTAATGAGTGAGCTAACT
TACATTAATTGCGTTGCGCTCACTGCCCGCTTTCCAGTCGGGAAACCTGTCGTGCCAGCTGCATTAATGA
ATCGGCCAACGCGCGGGGAGAGGCGGTTTGCGTATTGGGCGCCAGGGTGGTTTTTCTTTTCACCAGTGAG
ACGGGCAACAGCTGATTGCCCTTCACCGCCTGGCCCTGAGAGAGTTGCAGCAAGCGGTCCACGCTGGTTT
GCCCCAGCAGGCGAAAATCCTGTTTGATGGTGGTTAACGGCGGGATATAACATGAGCTGTCTTCGGTATC
GTCGTATCCCACTACCGAGATATCCGCACCAACGCGCAGCCCGGACTCGGTAATGGCGCGCATTGCGCCC
AGCGCCATCTGATCGTTGGCAACCAGCATCGCAGTGGGAACGATGCCCTCATTCAGCATTTGCATGGTTT
GTTGAAAACCGGACATGGCACTCCAGTCGCCTTCCCGTTCCGCTATCGGCTGAATTTGATTGCGAGTGAG
ATATTTATGCCAGCCAGCCAGACGCAGACGCGCCGAGACAGAACTTAATGGGCCCGCTAACAGCGCGATT
TGCTGGTGACCCAATGCGACCAGATGCTCCACGCCCAGTCGCGTACCGTCTTCATGGGAGAAAATAATAC
TGTTGATGGGTGTCTGGTCAGAGACATCAAGAAATAACGCCGGAACATTAGTGCAGGCAGCTTCCACAGC
AATGGCATCCTGGTCATCCAGCGGATAGTTAATGATCAGCCCACTGACGCGTTGCGCGAGAAGATTGTGC
ACCGCCGCTTTACAGGCTTCGACGCCGCTTCGTTCTACCATCGACACCACCACGCTGGCACCCAGTTGAT
CGGCGCGAGATTTAATCGCCGCGACAATTTGCGACGGCGCGTGCAGGGCCAGACTGGAGGTGGCAACGCC
AATCAGCAACGACTGTTTGCCCGCCAGTTGTTGTGCCACGCGGTTGGGAATGTAATTCAGCTCCGCCATC
GCCGCTTCCACTTTTTCCCGCGTTTTCGCAGAAACGTGGCTGGCCTGGTTCACCACGCGGGAAACGGTCT
GATAAGAGACACCGGCATACTCTGCGACATCGTATAACGTTACTGGTTTCACATTCACCACCCTGAATTG
ACTCTCTTCCGGGCGCTATCATGCCATACCGCGAAAGGTTTTGCGCCATTCGATGGTGTCCGGGATCTCG
ACGCTCTCCCTTATGCGACTCCTGCATTAGGAAGCAGCCCAGTAGTAGGTTGAGGCCGTTGAGCACCGCC
GCCGCAAGGAATGGTGCATGCAAGGAGATGGCGCCCAACAGTCCCCCGGCCACGGGGCCTGCCACCATAC
CCACGCCGAAACAAGCGCTCATGAGCCCGAAGTGGCGAGCCCGATCTTCCCCATCGGTGATGTCGGCGAT
ATAGGCGCCAGCAACCGCACCTGTGGCGCCGGTGATGCCGGCCACGATGCGTCCGGCGTAGAGGATCGAG
ATCTCGATCCCGCGAAATTAATACGACTCACTATAGGGGAATTGTGAGCGGATAACAATTCCCCTCTAGA
AATAATTTTGTTTAACTTTAAGAAGGAGATATACCATGGGCAGCAGCCATCATCATCATCATCACAGCAG
CGGCCTGGTGCCGCGCGGCAGCCATATGATGTCCGGAATTGCCCTCTCTCGCTTAGCTCAGGAACGCAAA
GCGTGGCGCAAAGATCACCCGTTTGGGTTTGTTGCCGTGCCTACCAAAAATCCTGACGGTACGATGAATC
TTATGAACTGGGAATGCGCGATCCCTGGCAAGAAAGGCACA
Features (pLannotate 1.2.2; 21 found; start..end, strand, type, name):
    331..348     +  CDS            9xHis (fragment): 9xHis affinity tag
    358..407     +  CDS            SET1 (fragment): solubility-enhancement tag derived from T7 phage gene 10B
    415..462     +  terminator     T7 terminator: transcription terminator for bacteriophage T7 RNA polymerase
    499..927     +  rep_origin     f1 ori (sequence partly withheld): f1 bacteriophage origin of replication; arrow indicates direction of (+) strand synthesis
    980..1037    +  promoter       AmpR promoter (fragment): bla
   1046..1861    -  CDS            KanR: aminoglycoside phosphotransferase; aph(3')-Ia; confers resistance to kanamycin in bacteria or G418 (Geneticin®) in eukaryotes
   1983..2571    +  rep_origin     ori: high-copy-number ColE1/pMB1/pBR322/pUC origin of replication
   2757..2896    -  misc_feature   bom: basis of mobility region from pBR322
   2998..3189    -  CDS            rop: Rop protein, which maintains plasmids at low copy number; rop
   3206..3586    +  CDS            YPB1_ECOLX: Protein predicted: Swiss-Prot protein existence level 4. From Escherichia coli.
   3658..3949    -  CDS            TcR (fragment): tetracycline efflux protein; tet; confers resistance to tetracycline
   3964..3985    -  protein_bind   CAP binding site: CAP binding activates transcription in the presence of cAMP. E. coli catabolite activator protein
   3998..5080    -  CDS            lacI: lac repressor; lacI; The lac repressor binds to the lac operator to inhibit transcription in E. coli. This inhibition can be relieved by adding lactose or isopropyl-β-D-thiogalactopyranoside (IPTG).
   5081..5158    -  promoter       lacI promoter: lacI
   5166..5445    -  CDS            TcR (fragment): tetracycline efflux protein; tet; confers resistance to tetracycline
   5467..5485    +  promoter       T7 promoter: promoter for bacteriophage T7 RNA polymerase
   5486..5510    +  protein_bind   lac operator: The lac repressor binds to the lac operator to inhibit transcription in E. coli. This inhibition can be relieved by adding lactose or isopropyl-β-D-thiogalactopyranoside (IPTG). lac repressor encoded by lacI
   5525..5547    +  RBS            RBS: efficient ribosome binding site from bacteriophage T7 gene 10 (Olins and Rangwala, 1989)
   5566..5582    +  CDS            capTEV™ (fragment): composite tag for in vivo biotinylation, TEV protease cleavage, and 6xHis tagging
   5593..5610    +  CDS            thrombin site: thrombin recognition and cleavage site
   5617..321     +  CDS            UBE2I (across the origin): UBC9_CHICK - Also known as UBC9, UBCE9. Experimental evidence at protein level: Swiss-Prot protein existence level 1. Accepts the ubiquitin-like proteins SUMO1, SUMO2 and SUMO3 from the UBLE1A-UBLE1B E1 complex and catalyzes their covalent attachment to other proteins with the help of an E3 ligase such as RANBP2 or CBX4. Essential for nuclear architecture and chromosome segregation. From Gallus gallus (Chicken).
