[The description below was written by a language model from this plasmid's Addgene catalogue record and pLannotate feature annotations shown in this document.]
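Description:
pET28-His6-Ubc9-C138A is a bacterial expression plasmid built on the Novagen pET28 backbone for producing a mutant form of the human SUMO-conjugating enzyme UBC9 (UBE2I) in E. coli. It is selected with kanamycin through an aph(3')-Ia resistance gene. It replicates from a pBR322-type ColE1 origin accompanied by the rop gene and bom region, consistent with its listing as a low-copy plasmid. An f1 origin is also present, and the short tetracycline-resistance fragments and partial AmpR promoter in the annotation are remnants of the backbone's ancestry, not functional markers.

The expression cassette follows the standard pET design. A T7 promoter is followed immediately by a lac operator and the T7 gene 10 ribosome binding site, and the plasmid carries its own lacI gene. Transcription therefore depends on a host that supplies T7 RNA polymerase and is held off until induced with IPTG or lactose. The open reading frame begins with the backbone-encoded N-terminal His6 tag (picked up by the annotation as a fragment of a composite His-containing tag). A thrombin cleavage site follows, then the roughly 480 bp UBC9 coding sequence, inserted by ligation-independent cloning and spanning the numbering origin of the sequence record. The feature table matches this CDS to chicken UBC9, presumably reflecting the strong conservation of the protein, while the catalogue states a human origin. A His-tag fragment annotated downstream of the insert is the vector's optional C-terminal tag region, and the record does not indicate that it is translated. The T7 terminator closes the cassette.

The insert carries a cysteine 138 to alanine substitution, but the record does not state the rationale for it. The stated purpose is bacterial expression of His6-Ubc9-C138A, with the tag allowing affinity purification and removal by thrombin. The associated work concerns conjugating-enzyme-mediated lysine acylation for site-specific protein modification.
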