Addgene plasmid #133911: pET28-His6-Ubc9-C138A
Purpose: Bacterial expression of His6-Ubc9-C138A
Depositing lab: Jeffrey Bode. Depositing organization: ETH Zurich (Swiss Federal Institute of Technology). Publication: Lysine acylation using conjugating enzymes for site-specific modification and ubiquitination of recombinant proteins. Hofmann R, Akimoto G, Wucherpfennig TG, Zeymer C, Bode JW. Nat Chem. 2020 Nov;12(11):1008-1015. doi: 10.1038/s41557-020-0528-y. Epub 2020 Sep 14. PubMed 32929246.
Backbone
  Vector backbone: pET28
  Backbone manufacturer: Novagen
  Backbone size w/o insert (bp): 5368
  Total vector size (bp): 5773
  Vector type: Bacterial Expression
Growth in bacteria
  Bacterial resistance: Kanamycin, 50 μg/mL
  Growth temperature: 37°C
  Growth strain: DH5alpha
  Copy number: Low Copy
Gene/Insert
  Gene/Insert name: SUMO-conjugating enzyme UBC9 (alt name: UBE2I)
  Species: H. sapiens (human)
  Insert size (bp): 483
  Mutation: Cysteine 138 to Alanine
  Entrez Gene: UBE2I (a.k.a. C358B7.1, P18, UBC9)
  Promoter: T7
  Tag / fusion protein: Thrombin-cleavable His6-tag (N terminal on backbone)
  Cloning method: Ligation Independent Cloning
  Sequencing primers: 5′ T7; 3′ T7term
Terms and licenses: Academic/Nonprofit Terms; Industry Terms: Not Available to Industry
How to cite: pET28-His6-Ubc9-C138A was a gift from Jeffrey Bode (Addgene plasmid # 133911 ; http://n2t.net/addgene:133911 ; RRID:Addgene_133911)
