>Addgene plasmid #133911 | pET28-His6-Ubc9-C138A | depositor partial sequence | sequence record 257466 | pET28-His6-Ubc9-C138A sequence 1054 bps
AACTTTAAGAAGGAGATATACCATGGGCAGCAGCCATCATCATCATCATCACAGCAGCGGCCTGGTGCCG
CGCGGCAGCCATATGATGTCCGGAATTGCCCTCTCTCGCTTAGCTCAGGAACGCAAAGCGTGGCGCAAAG
ATCACCCGTTTGGGTTTGTTGCCGTGCCTACCAAAAATCCTGACGGTACGATGAATCTTATGAACTGGGA
ATGCGCGATCCCTGGCAAGAAAGGCACACCGTGGGAAGGCGGCTTGTTCAAGCTGCGTATGTTGTTCAAA
GATGATTACCCGTCAAGTCCGCCTAAATGTAAATTCGAGCCGCCGTTATTTCATCCAAACGTGTATCCCA
GCGGTACGGTTTGCCTGAGCATCCTTGAAGAAGACAAAGATTGGCGTCCCGCAATTACCATCAAGCAGAT
TCTGCTCGGCATTCAAGAGCTGTTAAATGAACCAAACATTCAGGACCCAGCGCAGGCAGAAGCCTATACT
ATCTACGCGCAGAACCGTGTAGAGTATGAGAAGCGCGTCCGTGCACAAGCGAAAAAGTTTGCCCCGTCGT
AACTCGAGCACCACCACCACCACCACTGAGATCCGGCTGCTAACAAAGCCCGAAAGGAAGCTGAGTTGGC
TGCTGCCACCGCTGAGCAATAACTAGCATAACCCCTTGGGGCCTCTAAACGGGTCTTGAGGGGTTTTTTG
CTGAAAGGAGGAACTATATCCGGATTGGCGAATGGG
[36 nt withheld, positions 737-772]
K
[87 nt withheld, positions 774-860]
C
[91 nt withheld, positions 862-952]
A
[49 nt withheld, positions 954-1002]
CCTTTGACGTTGGAGTCCACGTTCTTTAATAGTGGACTCTTGTTCCAAACTG
